>Addgene plasmid #81684 | pDONR223_BRAF_p.L597Q | addgene full sequence | sequence record 167980 | Addgene NGS Result
AAGATCAAAGGATCTTCTTGAGATCCTTTTTTTCTGCGCGTAATCTGCTGCTTGCAAACAAAAAAACCAC
CGCTACCAGCGGTGGTTTGTTTGCCGGATCAAGAGCTACCAACTCTTTTTCCGAAGGTAACTGGCTTCAG
CAGAGCGCAGATACCAAATACTGTTCTTCTAGTGTAGCCGTAGTTAGGCCACCACTTCAAGAACTCTGTA
GCACCGCCTACATACCTCGCTCTGCTAATCCTGTTACCAGTGGCTGCTGCCAGTGGCGATAAGTCGTGTC
TTACCGGGTTGGACTCAAGACGATAGTTACCGGATAAGGCGCAGCGGTCGGGCTGAACGGGGGGTTCGTG
CACACAGCCCAGCTTGGAGCGAACGACCTACACCGAACTGAGATACCTACAGCGTGAGCTATGAGAAAGC
GCCACGCTTCCCGAAGGGAGAAAGGCGGACAGGTATCCGGTAAGCGGCAGGGTCGGAACAGGAGAGCGCA
CGAGGGAGCTTCCAGGGGGAAACGCCTGGTATCTTTATAGTCCTGTCGGGTTTCGCCACCTCTGACTTGA
GCGTCGATTTTTGTGATGCTCGTCAGGGGGGCGGAGCCTATGGAAAAACGCCAGCAACGCGGCCTTTTTA
CGGTTCCTGGCCTTTTGCTGGCCTTTTGCTCACATGTTCTTTCCTGCGTTATCCCCTGATTCTGTGGATA
ACCGTATTACCGCCTTTGAGTGAGCTGATACCGCTCGCCGCAGCCGAACGACCGAGCGCAGCGAGTCAGT
GAGCGAGGAAGCGGAAGAGCGCCCAATACGCAAACCGCCTCTCCCCGCGCGTTGGCCGATTCATTAATGC
AGCTGGCACGACAGGTTTCCCGACTGGAAAGCGGGCAGTGAGCGCAACGCAATTAATACGCGTACCGCTA
GCCAGGAAGAGTTTGTAGAAACGCAAAAAGGCCATCCGTCAGGATGGCCTTCTGCTTAGTTTGATGCCTG
GCAGTTTATGGCGGGCGTCCTGCCCGCCACCCTCCGGGCCGTTGCTTCACAACGTTCAAATCCGCTCCCG
GCGGATTTGTCCTACTCAGGAGAGCGTTCACCGACAAACAACAGATAAAACGAAAGGCCCAGTCTTCCGA
CTGAGCCTTTCGTTTTATTTGATGCCTGGCAGTTCCCTACTCTCGCGTTAACGCTAGCATGGATGTTTTC
CCAGTCACGACGTTGTAAAACGACGGCCAGTCTTAAGCTCGGGCCCCAAATAATGATTTTATTTTGACTG
ATAGTGACCTGTTCGTTGCAACAAATTGATGAGCAATGCTTTTTTATAATGCCAACTTTGTACAAAAAAG
TTGGCACCATGGCGGCGCTGAGCGGTGGCGGTGGTGGCGGCGCGGAGCCGGGCCAGGCTCTGTTCAACGG
GGACATGGAGCCCGAGGCCGGCGCCGGCGCCGGCGCCGCGGCCTCTTCGGCTGCGGACCCTGCCATTCCG
GAGGAGGTGTGGAATATCAAACAAATGATTAAGTTGACACAGGAACATATAGAGGCCCTATTGGACAAAT
TTGGTGGGGAGCATAATCCACCATCAATATATCTGGAGGCCTATGAAGAATACACCAGCAAGCTAGATGC
ACTCCAACAAAGAGAACAACAGTTATTGGAATCTCTGGGGAACGGAACTGATTTTTCTGTTTCTAGCTCT
GCATCAATGGATACCGTTACATCTTCTTCCTCTTCTAGCCTTTCAGTGCTACCTTCATCTCTTTCAGTTT
TTCAAAATCCCACAGATGTGGCACGGAGCAACCCCAAGTCACCACAAAAACCTATCGTTAGAGTCTTCCT
GCCCAACAAACAGAGGACAGTGGTACCTGCAAGGTGTGGAGTTACAGTCCGAGACAGTCTAAAGAAAGCA
CTGATGATGAGAGGTCTAATCCCAGAGTGCTGTGCTGTTTACAGAATTCAGGATGGAGAGAAGAAACCAA
TTGGTTGGGACACTGATATTTCCTGGCTTACTGGAGAAGAATTGCATGTGGAAGTGTTGGAGAATGTTCC
ACTTACAACACACAACTTTGTACGAAAAACGTTTTTCACCTTAGCATTTTGTGACTTTTGTCGAAAGCTG
CTTTTCCAGGGTTTCCGCTGTCAAACATGTGGTTATAAATTTCACCAGCGTTGTAGTACAGAAGTTCCAC
TGATGTGTGTTAATTATGACCAACTTGATTTGCTGTTTGTCTCCAAGTTCTTTGAACACCACCCAATACC
ACAGGAAGAGGCGTCCTTAGCAGAGACTGCCCTAACATCTGGATCATCCCCTTCCGCACCCGCCTCGGAC
TCTATTGGGCCCCAAATTCTCACCAGTCCGTCTCCTTCAAAATCCATTCCAATTCCACAGCCCTTCCGAC
CAGCAGATGAAGATCATCGAAATCAATTTGGGCAACGAGACCGATCCTCATCAGCTCCCAATGTGCATAT
AAACACAATAGAACCTGTCAATATTGATGACTTGATTAGAGACCAAGGATTTCGTGGTGATGGAGGATCA
ACCACAGGTTTGTCTGCTACCCCCCCTGCCTCATTACCTGGCTCACTAACTAACGTGAAAGCCTTACAGA
AATCTCCAGGACCTCAGCGAGAAAGGAAGTCATCTTCATCCTCAGAAGACAGGAATCGAATGAAAACACT
TGGTAGACGGGACTCGAGTGATGATTGGGAGATTCCTGATGGGCAGATTACAGTGGGACAAAGAATTGGA
TCTGGATCATTTGGAACAGTCTACAAGGGAAAGTGGCATGGTGATGTGGCAGTGAAAATGTTGAATGTGA
CAGCACCTACACCTCAGCAGTTACAAGCCTTCAAAAATGAAGTAGGAGTACTCAGGAAAACACGACATGT
GAATATCCTACTCTTCATGGGCTATTCCACAAAGCCACAACTGGCTATTGTTACCCAGTGGTGTGAGGGC
TCCAGCTTGTATCACCATCTCCATATCATTGAGACCAAATTTGAGATGATCAAACTTATAGATATTGCAC
GACAGACTGCACAGGGCATGGATTACTTACACGCCAAGTCAATCATCCACAGAGACCTCAAGAGTAATAA
TATATTTCTTCATGAAGACCTCACAGTAAAAATAGGTGATTTTGGTCAAGCTACAGTGAAATCTCGATGG
AGTGGGTCCCATCAGTTTGAACAGTTGTCTGGATCCATTTTGTGGATGGCACCAGAAGTCATCAGAATGC
AAGATAAAAATCCATACAGCTTTCAGTCAGATGTATATGCATTTGGAATTGTTCTGTATGAATTGATGAC
TGGACAGTTACCTTATTCAAACATCAACAACAGGGACCAGATAATTTTTATGGTGGGACGAGGATACCTG
TCTCCAGATCTCAGTAAGGTACGGAGTAACTGTCCAAAAGCCATGAAGAGATTAATGGCAGAGTGCCTCA
AAAAGAAAAGAGATGAGAGACCACTCTTTCCCCAAATTCTCGCCTCTATTGAGCTGCTGGCCCGCTCATT
GCCAAAAATTCACCGCAGTGCATCAGAACCCTCCTTGAATCGGGCTGGTTTCCAAACAGAGGATTTTAGT
CTATATGCTTGTGCTTCTCCAAAAACACCCATCCAGGCAGGGGGATATGGTGCGTTTCCTGTCCACTGAT
TGCCAACTTTCTTGTACAAAGTTGGCATTATAAGAAAGCATTGCTTATCAATTTGTTGCAACGAACAGGT
CACTATCAGTCAAAATAAAATCATTATTTGCCATCCAGCTGATATCCCCTATAGTGAGTCGTATTACATG
GTCATAGCTGTTTCCTGGCAGCTCTGGCCCGTGTCTCAAAATCTCTGATGTTACATTGCACAAGATAAAA
ATATATCATCATGCCTCCTCTAGACCAGCCAGGACAGAAATGCCTCGACTTCGCTGCTACCCAAGGTTGC
CGGGTGACGCACACCGTGGAAACGGATGAAGGCACGAACCCAGTGGACATAAGCCTGTTCGGTTCGTAAG
CTGTAATGCAAGTAGCGTATGCGCTCACGCAACTGGTCCAGAACCTTGACCGAACGCAGCGGTGGTAACG
GCGCAGTGGCGGTTTTCATGGCTTGTTATGACTGTTTTTTTGGGGTACAGTCTATGCCTCGGGCATCCAA
GCAGCAAGCGCGTTACGCCGTGGGTCGATGTTTGATGTTATGGAGCAGCAACGATGTTACGCAGCAGGGC
AGTCGCCCTAAAACAAAGTTAAACATTATGAGGGAAGCGGTGATCGCCGAAGTATCGACTCAACTATCAG
AGGTAGTTGGCGTCATCGAGCGCCATCTCGAACCGACGTTGCTGGCCGTACATTTGTACGGCTCCGCAGT
GGATGGCGGCCTGAAGCCACACAGTGATATTGATTTGCTGGTTACGGTGACCGTAAGGCTTGATGAAACA
ACGCGGCGAGCTTTGATCAACGACCTTTTGGAAACTTCGGCTTCCCCTGGAGAGAGCGAGATTCTCCGCG
CTGTAGAAGTCACCATTGTTGTGCACGACGACATCATTCCGTGGCGTTATCCAGCTAAGCGCGAACTGCA
ATTTGGAGAATGGCAGCGCAATGACATTCTTGCAGGTATCTTCGAGCCAGCCACGATCGACATTGATCTG
GCTATCTTGCTGACAAAAGCAAGAGAACATAGCGTTGCCTTGGTAGGTCCAGCGGCGGAGGAACTCTTTG
ATCCGGTTCCTGAACAGGATCTATTTGAGGCGCTAAATGAAACCTTAACGCTATGGAACTCGCCGCCCGA
CTGGGCTGGCGATGAGCGAAATGTAGTGCTTACGTTGTCCCGCATTTGGTACAGCGCAGTAACCGGCAAA
ATCGCGCCGAAGGATGTCGCTGCCGACTGGGCAATGGAGCGCCTGCCGGCCCAGTATCAGCCCGTCATAC
TTGAAGCTAGACAGGCTTATCTTGGACAAGAAGAAGATCGCTTGGCCTCGCGCGCAGATCAGTTGGAAGA
ATTTGTCCACTACGTGAAAGGCGAGATCACCAAGGTAGTCGGCAAATAACCCTCGAGCCACCCATGACCA
AAATCCCTTAACGTGAGTTACGCGTCGTTCCACTGAGCGTCAGACCCCGTAGAA
Features (pLannotate 1.2.2; 12 found; start..end, strand, type, name):
     18..606     +  rep_origin     ori: high-copy-number ColE1/pMB1/pBR322/pUC origin of replication
    789..881     +  CDS            lacI (fragment): lac repressor; lacI; The lac repressor binds to the lac operator to inhibit transcription in E. coli. This inhibition can be relieved by adding lactose or isopropyl-β-D-thiogalactopyranoside (IPTG).
    936..963     -  terminator     rrnB T2 terminator: transcription terminator T2 from the E. coli rrnB gene
   1095..1138    +  terminator     rrnB T1 terminator: Escherichia coli rrnB; transcription terminator T1 from the E. coli rrnB gene
   1185..1221    -  CDS            lacZα (fragment): LacZα fragment of β-galactosidase; lacZ fragment
   1238..1333    +  protein_bind   attL3: mutant version of attL; recombination site for the Gateway® LR reaction LR Clonase™
   1339..3636    +  CDS            BRAF: BRAF_HUMAN - Also known as BRAF1, RAFB1. Experimental evidence at protein level: Swiss-Prot protein existence level 1. Protein kinase involved in the transduction of mitogenic signals from the cell membrane to the nucleus (Probable). Phosphorylates MAP2K1, and thereby activates the MAP kinase signal transduction pathway (PubMed:21441910, PubMed:29433126). May play a role in the postsynaptic responses of hippocampal neurons (PubMed:1508179). From Homo sapiens (Human).
   3644..3739    -  protein_bind   attL3: mutant version of attL; recombination site for the Gateway® LR reaction LR Clonase™
   3758..3776    -  promoter       T7 promoter: promoter for bacteriophage T7 RNA polymerase
   3966..3989    +  promoter       Pc promoter (fragment): intI1 (promoter lies within the coding sequence); class 1 integron promoter
   4165..4221    +  CDS            GmR (fragment): gentamycin acetyltransferase; aacC1; confers resistance to gentamycin
   4228..5019    +  CDS            SmR: aminoglycoside adenylyltransferase (Murphy, 1985); aadA; confers resistance to spectinomycin and streptomycin
