[The description below was written by a language model from this plasmid's Addgene catalogue record and pLannotate feature annotations shown in this document.]
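Description:
pDONR223_BRAF_p.L597Q is a Gateway entry clone built on the Invitrogen pDONR223 backbone, carrying the human BRAF open reading frame (reference transcript NM_004333.4) with the L597Q missense substitution. It is a bacterial shuttle and storage plasmid rather than an expression vector. It replicates in E. coli at high copy from a ColE1/pUC-type origin and is selected with spectinomycin through the aadA (SmR) aminoglycoside adenylyltransferase gene, which sits downstream of a class 1 integron Pc promoter fragment and a remnant of a gentamicin resistance gene. The sequenced record is about 5.1 kb, consistent with the roughly 2.8 kb backbone plus the approximately 2.3 kb BRAF coding sequence.

The BRAF ORF is flanked on both sides by attL-type Gateway recombination sites. The automated annotation labels both as attL3, so the exact site identities are not resolved by the feature table. These sites allow LR Clonase-mediated transfer of the insert into any compatible destination vector. No promoter drives the insert in this plasmid. The rrnB T1 and T2 terminators upstream insulate the cassette from read-through transcription, and a T7 promoter lies beyond the 3′ att site pointing back toward the insert. The short lacI and lacZα fragments are backbone remnants. The clone is in the "closed" configuration, meaning a stop codon immediately follows the ORF, so it yields native C-terminal protein and is not suited to C-terminal fusion tags.

BRAF encodes a serine/threonine kinase that phosphorylates MAP2K1 to activate MAP kinase signalling. This variant belongs to the Target Accelerator Plasmid Collection, a set of cancer-associated alleles assembled for systematic functional testing of rare variants for oncogenic activity.
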