Addgene plasmid #81684: pDONR223_BRAF_p.L597Q
Purpose: Gateway Donor vector containing BRAF, part of the Target Accelerator Plasmid Collection.
Depositing lab: Jesse Boehm & William Hahn & David Root. Depositing organization: Broad Institute. Publication: Systematic Functional Interrogation of Rare Cancer Variants Identifies Oncogenic Alleles. Kim E, Ilic N, Shrestha Y, Zou L, Kamburov A, Zhu C, Yang X, Lubonja R, Tran N, Nguyen C, Lawrence MS, Piccioni F, Bagul M, Doench JG, Chouinard CR, Wu X, Hogstrom L, Natoli T, Tamayo P, Horn H, Corsello SM, Lage K, Root DE, Subramanian A, Golub TR, Getz G, Boehm JS, Hahn WC. Cancer Discov. 2016 Jul;6(7):714-26. doi: 10.1158/2159-8290.CD-16-0160. Epub 2016 May 4. PubMed 27147599.
Backbone
  Vector backbone: pDONR223
  Backbone manufacturer: Invitrogen
  Backbone size w/o insert (bp): 2790
  Vector type: Gateway Entry vector
Growth in bacteria
  Bacterial resistance: Spectinomycin, 50 μg/mL
  Growth temperature: 37°C
  Growth strain: DH5alpha
  Copy number: High Copy
Gene/Insert
  Gene/Insert name: BRAF (alt name: NM_004333.4)
  Species: H. sapiens (human)
  Mutation: L597Q
  Entrez Gene: BRAF (a.k.a. B-RAF1, B-raf, BRAF-1, BRAF1, NS7, RAFB1)
  Promoter: None
  Cloning method: Gateway Cloning
  Sequencing primers: 5′ M13pUC-fwd; 3′ M13-Rev
Terms and licenses: Academic/Nonprofit Terms; Industry Terms: Not Available to Industry
Depositor comments: Closed state: stop codon immediately follows insert
How to cite: pDONR223_BRAF_p.L597Q was a gift from Jesse Boehm & William Hahn & David Root (Addgene plasmid # 81684 ; http://n2t.net/addgene:81684 ; RRID:Addgene_81684)
