>Addgene plasmid #81684 | pDONR223_BRAF_p.L597Q | depositor partial sequence | sequence record 155003 | Insert sequence
ATGGCGGCGCTGAGCGGTGGCGGTGGTGGCGGCGCGGAGCCGGGCCAGGCTCTGTTCAACGGGGACATGG
AGCCCGAGGCCGGCGCCGGCGCCGGCGCCGCGGCCTCTTCGGCTGCGGACCCTGCCATTCCGGAGGAGGT
GTGGAATATCAAACAAATGATTAAGTTGACACAGGAACATATAGAGGCCCTATTGGACAAATTTGGTGGG
GAGCATAATCCACCATCAATATATCTGGAGGCCTATGAAGAATACACCAGCAAGCTAGATGCACTCCAAC
AAAGAGAACAACAGTTATTGGAATCTCTGGGGAACGGAACTGATTTTTCTGTTTCTAGCTCTGCATCAAT
GGATACCGTTACATCTTCTTCCTCTTCTAGCCTTTCAGTGCTACCTTCATCTCTTTCAGTTTTTCAAAAT
CCCACAGATGTGGCACGGAGCAACCCCAAGTCACCACAAAAACCTATCGTTAGAGTCTTCCTGCCCAACA
AACAGAGGACAGTGGTACCTGCAAGGTGTGGAGTTACAGTCCGAGACAGTCTAAAGAAAGCACTGATGAT
GAGAGGTCTAATCCCAGAGTGCTGTGCTGTTTACAGAATTCAGGATGGAGAGAAGAAACCAATTGGTTGG
GACACTGATATTTCCTGGCTTACTGGAGAAGAATTGCATGTGGAAGTGTTGGAGAATGTTCCACTTACAA
CACACAACTTTGTACGAAAAACGTTTTTCACCTTAGCATTTTGTGACTTTTGTCGAAAGCTGCTTTTCCA
GGGTTTCCGCTGTCAAACATGTGGTTATAAATTTCACCAGCGTTGTAGTACAGAAGTTCCACTGATGTGT
GTTAATTATGACCAACTTGATTTGCTGTTTGTCTCCAAGTTCTTTGAACACCACCCAATACCACAGGAAG
AGGCGTCCTTAGCAGAGACTGCCCTAACATCTGGATCATCCCCTTCCGCACCCGCCTCGGACTCTATTGG
GCCCCAAATTCTCACCAGTCCGTCTCCTTCAAAATCCATTCCAATTCCACAGCCCTTCCGACCAGCAGAT
GAAGATCATCGAAATCAATTTGGGCAACGAGACCGATCCTCATCAGCTCCCAATGTGCATATAAACACAA
TAGAACCTGTCAATATTGATGACTTGATTAGAGACCAAGGATTTCGTGGTGATGGAGGATCAACCACAGG
TTTGTCTGCTACCCCCCCTGCCTCATTACCTGGCTCACTAACTAACGTGAAAGCCTTACAGAAATCTCCA
GGACCTCAGCGAGAAAGGAAGTCATCTTCATCCTCAGAAGACAGGAATCGAATGAAAACACTTGGTAGAC
GGGACTCGAGTGATGATTGGGAGATTCCTGATGGGCAGATTACAGTGGGACAAAGAATTGGATCTGGATC
ATTTGGAACAGTCTACAAGGGAAAGTGGCATGGTGATGTGGCAGTGAAAATGTTGAATGTGACAGCACCT
ACACCTCAGCAGTTACAAGCCTTCAAAAATGAAGTAGGAGTACTCAGGAAAACACGACATGTGAATATCC
TACTCTTCATGGGCTATTCCACAAAGCCACAACTGGCTATTGTTACCCAGTGGTGTGAGGGCTCCAGCTT
GTATCACCATCTCCATATCATTGAGACCAAATTTGAGATGATCAAACTTATAGATATTGCACGACAGACT
GCACAGGGCATGGATTACTTACACGCCAAGTCAATCATCCACAGAGACCTCAAGAGTAATAATATATTTC
TTCATGAAGACCTCACAGTAAAAATAGGTGATTTTGGTCAAGCTACAGTGAAATCTCGATGGAGTGGGTC
CCATCAGTTTGAACAGTTGTCTGGATCCATTTTGTGGATGGCACCAGAAGTCATCAGAATGCAAGATAAA
AATCCATACAGCTTTCAGTCAGATGTATATGCATTTGGAATTGTTCTGTATGAATTGATGACTGGACAGT
TACCTTATTCAAACATCAACAACAGGGACCAGATAATTTTTATGGTGGGACGAGGATACCTGTCTCCAGA
TCTCAGTAAGGTACGGAGTAACTGTCCAAAAGCCATGAAGAGATTAATGGCAGAGTGCCTCAAAAAGAAA
AGAGATGAGAGACCACTCTTTCCCCAAATTCTCGCCTCTATTGAGCTGCTGGCCCGCTCATTGCCAAAAA
TTCACCGCAGTGCATCAGAACCCTCCTTGAATCGGGCTGGTTTCCAAACAGAGGATTTTAGTCTATATGC
TTGTGCTTCTCCAAAAACACCCATCCAGGCAGGGGGATATGGTGCGTTTCCTGTCCAC
